>Addgene plasmid #170039 | pKB256 | addgene full sequence | sequence record 336759 | Addgene NGS Result
TTTCACCAGTGAGACGGGCAACAGCTGATTGCCCTTCACCGCCTGGCCCTGAGAGAGTTGCAGCAAGCGG
TCCACGCTGGTTTGCCCCAGCAGGCGAAAATCCTGTTTGATGGTGGTTAACGGCGGGATATAACATGAGC
TGTCTTCGGTATCGTCGTATCCCACTACCGAGATATCCGCACCAACGCGCAGCCCGGACTCGGTAATGGC
GCGCATTGCGCCCAGCGCCATCTGATCGTTGGCAACCAGCATCGCAGTGGGAACGATGCCCTCATTCAGC
ATTTGCATGGTTTGTTGAAAACCGGACATGGCACTCCAGTCGCCTTCCCGTTCCGCTATCGGCTGAATTT
GATTGCGAGTGAGATATTTATGCCAGCCAGCCAGACGCAGACGCGCCGAGACAGAACTTAATGGGCCCGC
TAACAGCGCGATTTGCTGGTGACCCAATGCGACCAGATGCTCCACGCCCAGTCGCGTACCGTCTTCATGG
GAGAAAATAATACTGTTGATGGGTGTCTGGTCAGAGACATCAAGAAATAACGCCGGAACATTAGTGCAGG
CAGCTTCCACAGCAATGGCATCCTGGTCATCCAGCGGATAGTTAATGATCAGCCCACTGACGCGTTGCGC
GAGAAGATTGTGCACCGCCGCTTTACAGGCTTCGACGCCGCTTCGTTCTACCATCGACACCACCACGCTG
GCACCCAGTTGATCGGCGCGAGATTTAATCGCCGCGACAATTTGCGACGGCGCGTGCAGGGCCAGACTGG
AGGTGGCAACGCCAATCAGCAACGACTGTTTGCCCGCCAGTTGTTGTGCCACGCGGTTGGGAATGTAATT
CAGCTCCGCCATCGCCGCTTCCACTTTTTCCCGCGTTTTCGCAGAAACGTGGCTGGCCTGGTTCACCACG
CGGGAAACGGTCTGATAAGAGACACCGGCATACTCTGCGACATCGTATAACGTTACTGGTTTCACATTCA
CCACCCTGAATTGACTCTCTTCCGGGCGCTATCATGCCATACCGCGAAAGGTTTTGCACCATTCGATGGT
GTCAACGTAAATGCATGCCGCTTCGGCAAGGTGTCACCACCCTGCCCTTTTTCTTTAAAACCGAAAAGAT
TACTTCGCGTTATGCAGGCTTCCTCGCTCACTGACTCGCTGCGCTCGGTCGTTCGGCTGCGGCGAGCGGT
ATCAGCTCACTCAAAGGCGGTAATCTCGAGGTTACATTGTCGATCTGTTCATGGTGAACAGCTTTGAATG
CACCAAAAACTCGTAAAAGCTCTGATGTATCTATCTTTTTTACACCGTTTTCATCTGTGCATATGGACAG
TTTTCCCTTTGATATGTAACGGTGAACAGTTGTTCTACTTTTGTTTGTTAGTCTTGATGCTTCACTGATA
GATACAAGAGCCATAAGAACCTCAGATCCTTCCGTATTTAGCCAGTATGTTCTCTAGTGTGGTTCGTTGT
TTTTGCGTGAGCCATGAGAACGAACCATTGAGATCATACTTACTTTGCATGTCACTCAAAAATTTTGCCT
CAAAACTGGTGAGCTGAATTTTTGCAGTTAAAGCATCGTGTAGTGTTTTTCTTAGTCCGTTATGTAGGTA
GGAATCTGATGTAATGGTTGTTGGTATTTTGTCACCATTCATTTTTATCTGGTTGTTCTCAAGTTCGGTT
ACGAGATCCATTTGTCTATCTAGTTCAACTTGGAAAATCAACGTATCAGTCGGGCGGCCTCGCTTATCAA
CCACCAATTTCATATTGCTGTAAGTGTTTAAATCTTTACTTATTGGTTTCAAAACCCATTGGTTAAGCCT
TTTAAACTCATGGTAGTTATTTTCAAGCATTAACATGAACTTAAATTCATCAAGGCTAATCTCTATATTT
GCCTTGTGAGTTTTCTTTTGTGTTAGTTCTTTTAATAACCACTCATAAATCCTCATAGAGTATTTGTTTT
CAAAAGACTTAACATGTTCCAGATTATATTTTATGAATTTTTTTAACTGGAAAAGATAAGGCAATATCTC
TTCACTAAAAACTAATTCTAATTTTTCGCTTGAGAACTTGGCATAGTTTGTCCACTGGAAAATCTCAAAG
CCTTTAACCAAAGGATTCATGATTTCCACAGTTCTCGTCATCAGCTCTCTGGTTGCTTTAGCTAATACAC
CATAAGCATTTTCCCTACTGATGTTCATCATCTGAGCGTATTGGTTATAAGTGAACGATACCGTCCGTTC
TTTCCTTGTAGGGTTTTCAATAGTGGGGTTGAGTAGTGCCACACAGCATAAAATTAGCTTGGTTTCATGC
TCCGTTAAGTCATAGCGACTAATCGCTAGTTCATTTGCTTTGAAAACAACTAATTCAGACATACATCTCA
ATTGGTCTAGGTGATTTTAATCACTATACCAATTGAGATGGGCTAGTCAATGATAATTACATGTCCTTTT
CCTTTGAGTTGTGGGTATCTGTAAATTCTGCTAGACCTTTGCTGGAAAACTTGTAAATTCTGCTAGACCC
TCTGTAAATTCCGCTAGACCTTTGTGTGTTTTTTTTGTTTATATTCAAGTGGTTATAATTTATAGAATAA
AGAAAGAATAAAAAAAGATAAAAAGAATAGATCCCAGCCCTGTGTATAACTCACTACTTTAGTCAGTTCC
GCAGTATTACAAAAGGATGTCGCAAACGCTGTTTGCTCCTCTACAAAACAGACCTTAAAACCCTAAAGGC
TTAAGTAGCACCCTCGCAAGCTCGTGCAAATCGCTTAATATTCCTTTTGTCTCCGACCATCAGGCACCTG
AGTCGCTGCCTTTTTCGTGACATTCAGTTCGCTGCGCTCACGGCTCTGGCAGTGAATGTGGGTAAATGGC
ACTACAGGCGCCTTTTATGGATTCATGCAAGGAAACTACCCATAATACAAGAAAAGCCCGTCACGGGCTT
CTCAGGGCGTTTTATGGCTGGTCTGCTATGTGGTGCTATCTGACTTTTTGCTGTTCAGCAGTTCCTGCCC
TCTGATTTTCCAGTCTGACCACTTCGGATTATCCCGTGACAGGTCATTCAGACTGGCTAATGCACCCAGT
AAGGCAGCGGTATCATCAACAGGCTTACCCGTCTTACTGTCCCTAGTGCTTGGATTCTCACCAATAAAAA
ACGCCCGGCGGCAACCGAGCGTTCTGAACAAATCCAGATGGAGTTCTGATGTCATTACTGGATCTATCAA
CAGGAGTCCAAGCGAGCTCGTAAACTTGGTCTGACAGTTACCAATGCTTAATCAGTGAGGCACCTATCTC
AGCGATCTGTCTATTTCGTTCATCCATAGTTGCCTGACTCCCCGTCGTGTAGATAACTACGATACGGGAG
GGCTTACCATCTGGCCCCAGTGCTGCAATGATACCGCGTGATCCACGCTCACCGGCTCCAGATTTATCAG
CAATAAACCAGCCAGCCGGAAGGGCCGAGCGCAGAAGTGGTCCTGCAACTTTATCCGCCTCCATCCAGTC
TATTAATTGTTGCCGGGAAGCTAGAGTAAGTAGTTCGCCAGTTAATAGTTTGCGCAACGTTGTTGCCATT
GCTACAGGCATCGTGGTGTCACGCTCGTCGTTTGGTATGGCTTCATTCAGCTCCGGTTCCCAACGATCAA
GGCGAGTTACATGATCCCCCATGTTGTGCAAAAAAGCGGTTAGCTCCTTCGGTCCTCCGATCGTTGTCAG
AAGTAAGTTGGCCGCAGTGTTATCACTCATGGTTATGGCAGCACTGCATAATTCTCTTACTGTCATGCCA
TCCGTAAGATGCTTTTCTGTTACTGGTGAGTACTCAACCAAGTCATTCTGAGAATAGTGTATGCGGCGAC
CGAGTTGCTCTTGCCCGGCGTCAATACGGTATAATACCGCGCCACATAGCAGAACTTTAAAAGTGCTCAT
CATTGGAAAACGTTCTTCGGGGCGAAAACTCTCAAGGATCTTACCGCTGTTGAGATCCAGTTCGATGTAA
CCCACTCGTGCACCCAACTGATCTTCAGCATCTTTTACTTTCACCAGCGTTTCTGGGTGAGCAAAAACGG
GAAGGCAAAATGCCGCAAAAAAGTGAATAAGGGCGACACTGAAATGTTGAATACTCATACTCTTCCTTTT
TCAATATTATTGAAGCATTTATCAGGGTTATTGTCTCATGAGCGGATACATATTTTAATGTATTTAGAAA
AATAAACAAATAGGGGTTCCGCGCACATTTCCCATGGTGCCACCTGACGTCTAATAAACCATTATTATCA
TGACATTAACCTATAAAAATAGGCGTATCACGAGGCAGAATTTTTATCGCTTCCGCGTTCCGTCTACTCC
CTATTACGCTCCGGAATCTCCGACGCCTACGGCCGACGTCGGATACCGCCATTGATAAACTGTTTAACAA
CATCGTCTGTACAGACCTTCTTCGTTGCCTTTACGTTTAACTCAATCAGGCTACCGTCTCGGTTATAAGT
CTATCGAGTAGTAGAGCCGTAGTAAAGAGGAGAAATACTAGATGGTTTCGAAAGGTGAGGAGGATAACAT
GGCGTCGCTGCCTGCTACACATGAACTGCATATTTTCGGCAGCATCAACGGAGTTGATTTCGACATGGTG
GGCCAAGGCACCGGCAACCCGAACGACGGCTATGAAGAATTGAATTTGAAATCTACCAAGGGCGACTTGC
AATTTAGTCCGTGGATTCTGGTACCGCATATTGGTTATGGTTTTCATCAGTATCTGCCCTACCCAGACGG
AATGAGCCCATTTCAGGCGGCTATGGTGGATGGCAGTGGCTATCAGGTCCATCGCACCATGCAATTCGAG
GATGGGGCGAGCCTGACCGTGAATTATCGGTACACTTACGAAGGTTCACATATTAAAGGTGAAGCACAAG
TTAAAGGCACCGGCTTCCCGGCGGATGGCCCAGTGATGACCAACAGCCTGACGGCGGCGGACTGGTGTCG
TAGCAAAAAGACGTATCCCAATGATAAAACAATTATTTCTACCTTTAAATGGAGTTACACCACGGGTAAC
GGTAAACGCTACCGTAGCACGGCTCGCACCACATACACCTTTGCGAAACCCATGGCCGCGAACTATCTGA
AAAATCAGCCGATGTATGTGTTTCGCAAAACGGAACTGAAACATTCGAAAACTGAACTCAATTTCAAAGA
GTGGCAAAAAGCCTTCACCGACGTAATGGGCATGGATGAACTGTACAAATGACCAGGCATCAAATAAAAC
GAAAGGCTCAGTCGAAAGACTGGGCCTTTCGTTTTATCTGTTGTTTGTCGGTGAACGCTCTCTACTAGAG
TCACACTGGCTCACCTTCGGGTGGGCCTTTCTGCGTTTATAGTTTCACTTCTGAGTTCGGCATGGGGTCA
GGTGGGACCACCGCGCTACTGCCGCCAGGCAGCTGTATCATCTGCGTACTCCATTAGTGTGACGACCTAT
GAGGATGGCGGGGTATTAACTGTAACGCAAGATACTTCTCTGCAAGATGGTTGTTTAATTTATAATGTGA
AACTGCGCGGCGTTAATTTTCCCTCAAATGGTCCCGTAATGCAAAAGAAGACCTTAGGGTGGGAAGCTTC
TACGGAAACGTTGTATCCTGCAGATGGCGGTCTTGAGGGTCGTTGTGATATGGCGTTGAAACTGGTCGGC
GGTGGACATTTGCATTGTAATCTGAAAACGACTTATCGTAGCAAGAAGCTTAACGGGCTACGCGAATAAC
AACAATACGGGCAAGACGTGTTCCTCCGATACCCGCAGCTGGAGCCTCAGCGGCATCTGCAGGAGCGGCT
TCCGCAGCCGGTGCTTCACTCGCTGGTGCCTCCGCTGCTGGTGTAGCTTCCGCAGCTGGTGCAGCAGGTT
CCTGACTGATGCCAGCGGCTGGGGCTTCGGCAGCATCAGCTGGGGCAGCTTCTGCTGCAGGCGCTTCGCT
AGCTGGAGCTTCAGCAGCAGGAGTCGCCTCTGCGGCGGGCGCTGCAGGCTCTTGACTGGTACCAATACCG
TTGTCCGGACGAGTGCCGATGGTGTGTGCGTCACCGATGTTGTTGGTCCACTGGTATTCCAGACGGGTAG
CGATTTCAGGAGTGATCGCGTACTCAACACCGCCAGCGAAGACCGGAGAAACGCCGGTGTCGTGGTTTTT
ACCATAAACGTTGGATTTAGTGTCTGCACGCCATACCATGCCACCCAGACGAGTGTAGATGTCCAGGTCG
TCAGTGATTGGGTAACCCAGTTTAGCGGTCAGTTGAACGCCCTGAGCTTTGTATGCACCGTTTTCAACGC
TGCCTTTGTACGGCATACGACCTAACCAGTCGTAACCCATTTCAAAGCCAACATACGGGTTAATTCCCTG
ATCGATTTTAGCGTTGCTGGAGCAACCTGCCAGCAGAGTAGAACCCAGGATTACCGCGCCCAGTACCAGT
TTAGTAGCTTTCATCAGAAATACTCCATAGCATGATTAAGATGTTTCAGTACGAAAATTGCTTTCATTGT
TGATCTCCTTTTTAAGTGAACTTGGGCCCTGTGTGAAATTGTTATCCGCTCACAATTCCACACATTATAC
GAGCCGATGATTAATTGTCAACAGCTCATTTCAGAATATTAGCCAGAACCGTTATGATGTCGGCGCAAAA
AACATTATCCAGAACGGGAGTGCGCCTTGAGCGACACGAATTATGCAGTGATTTACGTATTACCGCCTTT
GAGTGAGCTGATACCGCTCGCCGCAGCCGAACGCCCTAGGTCTAGGGCGGCGGATTTGTCCTACTCAGGA
GAGCGTTCACCGACAAACAACAGATAAAACGAAAGGCCCAGTCTTTCGACTGAGCCTTTCGTTTTATTTG
ATGCCTCACTGCCCGCTTTCCAGTCGGGAAACCTGTCGTGCCAGCTGCATTAATGAATCGGCCAACGCGC
GGGGAGAGGCGGTTTGCGTATTGGGCGCCAGGGTGGTTTTTCT
Features (pLannotate 1.2.2; 17 found; start..end, strand, type, name):
    976..1053    -  promoter       lacIq promoter: lacI (mutant); In the lacIq allele, a single base change in the promoter boosts expression of the lacI gene about 10-fold.
   1075..1119    +  terminator     his operon terminator (fragment): This putative transcriptin terminator from the E. coli his operon has a 2-bp deletion introduced during synthesis. Its efficiency has not been determined.
   1422..2372    -  CDS            Rep101: RepA protein needed for replication with the pSC101 origin; rep101
   2420..2642    -  rep_origin     pSC101 ori: low-copy replication origin that requires the Rep101 protein
   3144..3178    -  terminator     lambda t0 terminator: minimal transcription terminator from phage lambda (Scholtissek and Grosse, 1987)
   3258..4118    -  CDS            AmpR: β-lactamase; bla; confers resistance to ampicillin, carbenicillin, and related antibiotics
   4119..4182    -  promoter       AmpR promoter: bla
   4522..5229    +  CDS            mNeonGreen: mNeonGreen is a basic (constitutively fluorescent) green/yellow fluorescent protein published in 2013, derived from Branchiostoma lanceolatum. It is reported to be a very rapidly-maturing monomer with moderate acid sensitivity.
   5241..5312    +  terminator     rrnB T1 terminator: transcription terminator T1 from the E. coli rrnB gene
   5328..5355    +  terminator     T7Te terminator: phage T7 early transcription terminator
   5449..5718    +  CDS            mKelly1 (fragment): mKelly1 is a basic (constitutively fluorescent) red fluorescent protein published in 2018, derived from Entacmaea quadricolor. It is reported to be a rapidly-maturing monomer with moderate acid sensitivity.
   5960..6364    -  CDS            ompA (fragment): OMPA_SHIFL - Experimental evidence at protein level: Swiss-Prot protein existence level 1. (Microbial infection) Serves as a secondary receptor during phage Sf6 infection; infection requires both lipopolysaccharide (LPS) and the OmpA beta-barrel. From Shigella flexneri.
   6368..6454    -  CDS            lpp (fragment): LPP_ECOLI - Also known as mlpA, mulI. Experimental evidence at protein level: Swiss-Prot protein existence level 1. An outer membrane lipoprotein that controls the distance between the inner and outer membranes; adding residues to Lpp increases the width of the periplasm (PubMed:29257832). The only protein known to be covalently linked to the peptidoglycan network (PGN) (PubMed:4261992, PubMed:3013869, PubMed:4245367). Also non-covalently binds the PGN (PubMed:3013869). The link between the cell outer membrane and PGN contributes to the maintenance of the structural and functional integrity of
   6549..6565    -  protein_bind   lac operator: The lac repressor binds to the lac operator to inhibit transcription in E. coli. This inhibition can be relieved by adding lactose or isopropyl-β-D-thiogalactopyranoside (IPTG). lac repressor encoded by lacI
   6573..6601    -  promoter       tac promoter: strong E. coli promoter; hybrid between the trp and lac UV5 promoters
   6774..6860    -  terminator     rrnB T1 terminator: Escherichia coli rrnB; transcription terminator T1 from the E. coli rrnB gene
   6866..975     -  CDS            lacI (across the origin): lac repressor; lacI; The lac repressor binds to the lac operator to inhibit transcription in E. coli. This inhibition can be relieved by adding lactose or isopropyl-β-D-thiogalactopyranoside (IPTG).
