[The description below was written by a language model from this plasmid's Addgene catalogue record and pLannotate feature annotations shown in this document.]
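Description:
pKB256 is a low-copy bacterial expression and synthetic biology plasmid built on a pSC101* backbone. It replicates through the pSC101 origin, which depends on the plasmid-encoded Rep101 (RepA) protein, and it is selected with ampicillin through a β-lactamase gene driven by its own promoter. The sequenced record is just under 7 kb and carries two functional modules that together couple production of a peptide to a fluorescent readout in the same cell.

The first module is an inducible surface-display cassette. A tac promoter with an adjacent lac operator drives a fusion protein made of an Lpp fragment, an OmpA fragment and a tether, with the synthetic peptide Bac2a at the C-terminal end. The Lpp-OmpA portion directs the fusion to the outer membrane so that the tethered peptide is presented at the cell surface. The depositor notes that this display scaffold came from an earlier surface-displayed peptide library system. A lacI gene under the lacIq promoter supplies lac repressor from the plasmid, so expression of the display fusion is held off until it is relieved by an inducer such as IPTG.

The second module is mNeonGreen under the PvirK promoter, followed by rrnB T1 and T7Te terminators. PvirK itself is not annotated in the feature table. According to the associated publication title, the plasmid was used in high-throughput discovery of peptide activators of a bacterial sensor kinase, with mNeonGreen presumably reporting the response to the displayed peptide. The table also lists a short fragment matching the red fluorescent protein mKelly1 between the two cassettes. The catalogue entry does not explain it, and it may be a remnant or a spurious annotation.
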