Addgene plasmid #170039: pKB256
Purpose: Encodes LacI-controlled expression of surface-displayed Bac2a and PvirK-mNeonGreen reporter
Depositing lab: Jeffrey Tabor. Depositing organization: Rice University. Publication: High-throughput discovery of peptide activators of a bacterial sensor kinase. Brink KR, Mu AM, Hoang KV, Groszman K, Gunn JS, Tabor JJ. bioRxiv 10.1101/2021.06.01.446581.
Backbone
  Vector backbone: pSC101*
  Vector type: Bacterial Expression, Synthetic Biology
Growth in bacteria
  Bacterial resistance: Ampicillin, 100 μg/mL
  Growth temperature: 37°C
  Growth strain: DH5alpha
  Copy number: Low Copy
Gene/Insert 1
  Gene/Insert name: mNeonGreen
  Species: Branchiostoma lanceolatum
  Promoter: PvirK
  Cloning method: Unknown
  Sequencing primers: 5′ CGTCTAAGAAACCATTATTATCATGACATTAAC
Gene/Insert 2
  Gene/Insert name: Bac2a
  Species: Synthetic; Escherichia coli
  Promoter: Ptac
  Tag / fusion protein: Lpp (N terminal on insert); OmpA (N terminal on insert); Tether (N terminal on insert)
  Cloning method: Unknown
  Sequencing primers: 5′ CGGTATCAGCTCACTCAAAGG
Resource information
  A portion of this plasmid was derived from a plasmid made by: Peptide display fusion protein sequence was obtained from Bryan Davies and was originally published in Tucker et al. 2018 (DOI:10.1016/j.cell.2017.12.009).
Terms and licenses: Academic/Nonprofit Terms; Industry Terms: Not Available to Industry
Depositor comments: Peptide display fusion protein sequence was obtained from Bryan Davies and was originally published in Tucker et al. 2018 (DOI:10.1016/j.cell.2017.12.009). Tucker AT, Leonard SP, DuBois CD, Knauf GA, Cunningham AL, Wilke CO, Trent MS, Davies BW. Discovery of Next-Generation Antimicrobials through Bacterial Self-Screening of Surface-Displayed Peptide Libraries. Cell. 2018 Jan 25;172(3):618-628.e13. doi: 10.1016/j.cell.2017.12.009. Epub 2018 Jan 4. PMID: 29307492; PMCID: PMC5786472. Please visit https://www.biorxiv.org/content/10.1101/2021.06.01.446581v1 for bioRxiv preprint.
How to cite: pKB256 was a gift from Jeffrey Tabor (Addgene plasmid # 170039 ; http://n2t.net/addgene:170039 ; RRID:Addgene_170039)
